>Addgene plasmid #142974 | TFORF2685 | addgene full sequence | sequence record 397332 | Addgene NGS Result
TTAATGTAGTCTTATGCAATACTCTTGTAGTCTTGCAACATGGTAACGATGAGTTAGCAACATGCCTTAC
AAGGAGAGAAAAAGCACCGTGCATGCCGATTGGTGGAAGTAAGGTGGTACGATCGTGCCTTATTAGGAAG
GCAACAGACGGGTCTGACATGGATTGGACGAACCACTGAATTGCCGCATTGCAGAGATATTGTATTTAAG
TGCCTAGCTCGATACATAAACGGGTCTCTCTGGTTAGACCAGATCTGAGCCTGGGAGCTCTCTGGCTAAC
TAGGGAACCCACTGCTTAAGCCTCAATAAAGCTTGCCTTGAGTGCTTCAAGTAGTGTGTGCCCGTCTGTT
GTGTGACTCTGGTAACTAGAGATCCCTCAGACCCTTTTAGTCAGTGTGGAAAATCTCTAGCAGTGGCGCC
CGAACAGGGACTTGAAAGCGAAAGGGAAACCAGAGGAGCTCTCTCGACGCAGGACTCGGCTTGCTGAAGC
GCGCACGGCAAGAGGCGAGGGGCGGCGACTGGTGAGTACGCCAAAAATTTTGACTAGCGGAGGCTAGAAG
GAGAGAGATGGGTGCGAGAGCGTCAGTATTAAGCGGGGGAGAATTAGATCGCGATGGGAAAAAATTCGGT
TAAGGCCAGGGGGAAAGAAAAAATATAAATTAAAACATATAGTATGGGCAAGCAGGGAGCTAGAACGATT
CGCAGTTAATCCTGGCCTGTTAGAAACATCAGAAGGCTGTAGACAAATACTGGGACAGCTACAACCATCC
CTTCAGACAGGATCAGAAGAACTTAGATCATTATATAATACAGTAGCAACCCTCTATTGTGTGCATCAAA
GGATAGAGATAAAAGACACCAAGGAAGCTTTAGACAAGATAGAGGAAGAGCAAAACAAAAGTAAGACCAC
CGCACAGCAAGCGGCCGCTGATCTTCAGACCTGGAGGAGGAGATATGAGGGACAATTGGAGAAGTGAATT
ATATAAATATAAAGTAGTAAAAATTGAACCATTAGGAGTAGCACCCACCAAGGCAAAGAGAAGAGTGGTG
CAGAGAGAAAAAAGAGCAGTGGGAATAGGAGCTTTGTTCCTTGGGTTCTTGGGAGCAGCAGGAAGCACTA
TGGGCGCAGCGTCAATGACGCTGACGGTACAGGCCAGACAATTATTGTCTGGTATAGTGCAGCAGCAGAA
CAATTTGCTGAGGGCTATTGAGGCGCAACAGCATCTGTTGCAACTCACAGTCTGGGGCATCAAGCAGCTC
CAGGCAAGAATCCTGGCTGTGGAAAGATACCTAAAGGATCAACAGCTCCTGGGGATTTGGGGTTGCTCTG
GAAAACTCATTTGCACCACTGCTGTGCCTTGGAATGCTAGTTGGAGTAATAAATCTCTGGAACAGATTTG
GAATCACACGACCTGGATGGAGTGGGACAGAGAAATTAACAATTACACAAGCTTAATACACTCCTTAATT
GAAGAATCGCAAAACCAGCAAGAAAAGAATGAACAAGAATTATTGGAATTAGATAAATGGGCAAGTTTGT
GGAATTGGTTTAACATAACAAATTGGCTGTGGTATATAAAATTATTCATAATGATAGTAGGAGGCTTGGT
AGGTTTAAGAATAGTTTTTGCTGTACTTTCTATAGTGAATAGAGTTAGGCAGGGATATTCACCATTATCG
TTTCAGACCCACCTCCCAACCCCGAGGGGACCCATGCATTGCATCTCAATTAGTCAGCAACCAGGTGTGG
AAAGTCCCCAGGCTCCCCAGCAGGCAGAAGTATGCAAAGCATGCGTCTCAATTAGTCAGCAACCATAGTC
CCGCCCCTAACTCCGCCCATCCCGCCCCTAACTCCGCCCAGTTCCGCCCATTCTCCGCCCCATGGCTGAC
TAATTTTTTTTATTTATGCAGAGGCCGAGGCCGCCTCGGCCTCTGAGCTATTCCAGAAGTAGTGAGGAGG
CTTTTTTGGAGGCCTAGGCTTTTGCAAAAAGCTTTCTAGAGGTACCACCGGAGCTTACCATGACCGAGTA
CAAGCCCACGGTGCGCCTCGCCACCCGCGACGACGTCCCCAGGGCCGTACGCACCCTCGCCGCCGCGTTC
GCCGACTACCCCGCCACGCGCCACACCGTCGATCCGGACCGCCACATCGAGCGGGTCACCGAGCTGCAAG
AACTCTTCCTCACGCGCGTCGGGCTCGACATCGGCAAGGTGTGGGTCGCGGACGACGGCGCCGCCGTGGC
GGTCTGGACCACGCCGGAGAGCGTCGAAGCGGGGGCGGTGTTCGCCGAGATCGGCCCGCGCATGGCCGAG
TTGAGCGGTTCCCGGCTGGCCGCGCAGCAACAGATGGAAGGCCTCCTGGCGCCGCACCGGCCCAAGGAGC
CCGCGTGGTTCCTGGCCACCGTCGGCGTCTCGCCCGACCACCAGGGCAAGGGTCTGGGCAGCGCCGTCGT
GCTCCCCGGAGTGGAGGCGGCCGAGCGCGCCGGGGTGCCCGCCTTCCTGGAGACCTCCGCGCCCCGCAAC
CTCCCCTTCTACGAGCGGCTCGGCTTCACCGTCACCGCCGACGTCGAGGTGCCCGAAGGACCGCGCACCT
GGTGCATGACCCGCAAGCCCGGTGCCAGTTAACGAATTCTAGATCTTGAGACAAATGGCAGTATTCATCC
ACAATTTTAAAAGAAAAGGGGGGATTGGGGGGTACAGTGCAGGGGAAAGAATAGTAGACATAATAGCAAC
AGACATACAAACTAAAGAATTACAAAAACAAATTACAAAAATTCAAAATTTTCGGGTTTATTACAGGGAC
AGCAGAGATCCACTTTGGCGCCGGCTCGAGGCCTGCAGGTGCAAAGATGGATAAAGTTTTAAACAGAGAG
GAATCTTTGCAGCTAATGGACCTTCTAGGTCTTGAAAGGAGTGGGAATTGGCTCCGGTGCCCGTCAGTGG
GCAGAGCGCACATCGCCCACAGTCCCCGAGAAGTTGGGGGGAGGGGTCGGCAATTGAACCGGTGCCTAGA
GAAGGTGGCGCGGGGTAAACTGGGAAAGTGATGTCGTGTACTGGCTCCGCCTTTTTCCCGAGGGTGGGGG
AGAACCGTATATAAGTGCAGTAGTCGCCGTGAACGTTCTTTTTCGCAACGGGTTTGCCGCCAGAACACAG
GTAAGTGCCGTGTGTGGTTCCCGCGGGCCTGGCCTCTTTACGGGTTATGGCCCTTGCGTGCCTTGAATTA
CTTCCACCTGGCTGCAGTACGTGATTCTTGATCCCGAGCTTCGGGTTGGAAGTGGGTGGGAGAGTTCGAG
GCCTTGCGCTTAAGGAGCCCCTTCGCCTCGTGCTTGAGTTGAGGCCTGGCCTGGGCGCTGGGGCCGCCGC
GTGCGAATCTGGTGGCACCTTCGCGCCTGTCTCGCTGCTTTCGATAAGTCTCTAGCCATTTAAAATTTTT
GATGACCTGCTGCGACGCTTTTTTTCTGGCAAGATAGTCTTGTAAATGCGGGCCAAGATCTGCACACTGG
TATTTCGGTTTTTGGGGCCGCGGGCGGCGACGGGGCCCGTGCGTCCCAGCGCACATGTTCGGCGAGGCGG
GGCCTGCGAGCGCGGCCACCGAGAATCGGACGGGGGTAGTCTCAAGCTGGCCGGCCTGCTCTGGTGCCTG
GCCTCGCGCCGCCGTGTATCGCCCCGCCCTGGGCGGCAAGGCTGGCCCGGTCGGCACCAGTTGCGTGAGC
GGAAAGATGGCCGCTTCCCGGCCCTGCTGCAGGGAGCTCAAAATGGAGGACGCGGCGCTCGGGAGAGCGG
GCGGGTGAGTCACCCACACAAAGGAAAAGGGCCTTTCCGTCCTCAGCCGTCGCTTCATGTGACTCCACGG
AGTACCGGGCGCCGTCCAGGCACCTCGATTAGTTCTCGAGCTTTTGGAGTACGTCGTCTTTAGGTTGGGG
GGAGGGGTTTTATGCGATGGAGTTTCCCCACACTGAGTGGGTGGAGACTGAAGTTAGGCCAGCTTGGCAC
TTGATGTAATTCTCCTTGGAATTTGCCCTTTTTGAGTTTGGATCTTGGTTCATTCTCAAGCCTCAGACAG
TGGTTCAAAGTTTTTTTCTTCCATTTCAGGTGTCGTGAGGCTAGCACCGCCACCATGGTGATTTTTACAT
CATTACACAGATATGTCATTTTCATTAGTTGTATCATTGTTATAAACTGGTATATGTCTCGAGTCCACGG
TATGCACCCTAAAGAGACCACCCGTCAGCTGAGCTTAGCTGTGAAAGATGGTCTTATTGTCGAAACTCTA
ACAGTGGGCTGCAAAGGTTCAAAAGCTGGTATTGAACAAGAAGGATATTGGTTGCCAGGA
[186 nt withheld, positions 4331-4516]
AATACAAACAAACAGGAGATGGGCACATACCTCAGATTCATTGTCTCCCGCATGAAGGAGAGGGCTATAG
ATCTTAATAAAAAGGGGAAGGACAATAAACACCCGATGTACAGGAGGCTGGTGCACTCAGCTGTGGACGT
TCCCACCATTCAAGAGAAAGTGAATGAAGGGAAATACCGAAGTTATGAAGAGTTCAAAGCTGATGCCCAA
TTGCTTCTCCACAATACCGTGATTTTCTATGGAGCAGACAGTGAGCAAGCTGACATTGCGAGGATGCTAT
ATAAAGACACATGTCATGAGCTGGATGAACTGCAGCTTTGCAAGAATTGCTTTTACTTGTCAAATGCTCG
TCCTGACAACTGGTTCTGTTATCCTTGTATACCTAATCATGAGCTGGTTTGGGCTAAAATGAAAGGTTTT
GGGTTTTGGCCAGCCAAAGTCATGCAGAAAGAAGACAATCAAGTCGACGTTCGCTTCTTTGGCCACCACC
ACCAGAGGGCCTGGATTCCTTCTGAAAACATTCAAGATATCACAGTCAACATTCATCGGCTGCACGTGAA
GCGCAGTATGGGTTGGAAAAAGGCCTGTGATGAGCTGGAGCTGCATCAGCGTTTCCTACGAGAAGGGAGA
TTTTGGAAATCTAAGAATGAGGACCGAGGTGAGGAAGAGGCAGAATCCAGTATCTCCTCCACCAGTAATG
AGCAGCTAAAGGTCACTCAAGAACCAAGAGCAAAGAAAGGACGACGTAATCAAAGTGTGGAGCCCAAAAA
GGAAGAACCAGAGCCTGAAACAGAAGCAGTAAGTTCTAGCCAGGAAATACCCACGATGCCTCAGCCCATC
GAAAAAGTCTCCGTGTCAACTCAGACAAAGAAGTTAAGTGCCTCTTCACCAAGAATGCTGCATCGGAGCA
CCCAGACCACAAACGACGGCGTGTGTCAGAGCATGTGCCATGACAAATACACCAAGATCTTCAATGACTT
CAAAGAC
[366 nt withheld, positions 5504-5869]
TAGTAATGAACTAGTCCGTAACTTGAAAGTATTTCGATTTCTTGGCTTTATATATCTTGTGGAAAGGACG
AAATCTCTCTAGCGTAAGCTTTCTCACGCGTTAAGTCGACAATCAACCTCTGGATTACAAAATTTGTGAA
AGATTGACTGGTATTCTTAACTATGTTGCTCCTTTTACGCTATGTGGATACGCTGCTTTAATGCCTTTGT
ATCATGCTATTGCTTCCCGTATGGCTTTCATTTTCTCCTCCTTGTATAAATCCTGGTTGCTGTCTCTTTA
TGAGGAGTTGTGGCCCGTTGTCAGGCAACGTGGCGTGGTGTGCACTGTGTTTGCTGACGCAACCCCCACT
GGTTGGGGCATTGCCACCACCTGTCAGCTCCTTTCCGGGACTTTCGCTTTCCCCCTCCCTATTGCCACGG
CGGAACTCATCGCCGCCTGCCTTGCCCGCTGCTGGACAGGGGCTCGGCTGTTGGGCACTGACAATTCCGT
GGTGTTGTCGGGGAAATCATCGTCCTTTCCTTGGCTGCTCGCCTGTGTTGCCACCTGGATTCTGCGCGGG
ACGTCCTTCTGCTACGTCCCTTCGGCCCTCAATCCAGCGGACCTTCCTTCCCGCGGCCTGCTGCCGGCTC
TGCGGCCTCTTCCGCGTCTTCGCCTTCGCCCTCAGACGAGTCGGATCTCCCTTTGGGCCGCCTCCCCGCG
TCGACTTTAAGACCAATGACTTACAAGGCAGCTGTAGATCTTAGCCACTTTTTAAAAGAAAAGGGGGGAC
TGGAAGGGCTAATTCACTCCCAACGAAGACAAGATCTGCTTTTTGCTTGTACTGGGTCTCTCTGGTTAGA
CCAGATCTGAGCCTGGGAGCTCTCTGGCTAACTAGGGAACCCACTGCTTAAGCCTCAATAAAGCTTGCCT
TGAGTGCTTCAAGTAGTGTGTGCCCGTCTGTTGTGTGACTCTGGTAACTAGAGATCCCTCAGACCCTTTT
AGTCAGTGTGGAAAATCTCTAGCAGTACGTATAGTAGTTCATGTCATCTTATTATTCAGTATTTATAACT
TGCAAAGAAATGAATATCAGAGAGTGAGAGGAACTTGTTTATTGCAGCTTATAATGGTTACAAATAAAGC
AATAGCATCACAAATTTCACAAATAAAGCATTTTTTTCACTGCATTCTAGTTGTGGTTTGTCCAAACTCA
TCAATGTATCTTATCATGTCTGGCTCTAGCTATCCCGCCCCTAACTCCGCCCATCCCGCCCCTAACTCCG
CCCAGTTCCGCCCATTCTCCGCCCCATGGCTGACTAATTTTTTTTATTTATGCAGAGGCCGAGGCCGCCT
CGGCCTCTGAGCTATTCCAGAAGTAGTGAGGAGGCTTTTTTGGAGGCCTAGGGACGTACCCAATTCGCCC
TATAGTGAGTCGTATTACGCGCGCTCACTGGCCGTCGTTTTACAACGTCGTGACTGGGAAAACCCTGGCG
TTACCCAACTTAATCGCCTTGCAGCACATCCCCCTTTCGCCAGCTGGCGTAATAGCGAAGAGGCCCGCAC
CGATCGCCCTTCCCAACAGTTGCGCAGCCTGAATGGCGAATGGG
[124 nt withheld, positions 7454-7577]
C
[91 nt withheld, positions 7579-7669]
A
[49 nt withheld, positions 7671-7719]
CCTTTGACGTTGGAGTCCACGTTCTTT
[37 nt withheld, positions 7747-7783]
ACCCTATCTCGGTCTATTCTTTTGATTTATAAGGGATTTTGCCGATTTCGGCCTATTGGTTAAAAAATGA
GCTGATTTAACAAAAATTTAACGCGAATTTTAACAAAATATTAACGCTTACAATTTAGGTGGCACTTTTC
GGGGAAATGTGCGCGGAACCCCTATTTGTTTATTTTTCTAAATACATTCAAATATGTATCCGCTCATGAG
ACAATAACCCTGATAAATGCTTCAATAATATTGAAAAAGGAAGAGTATGAGTATTCAACATTTCCGTGTC
GCCCTTATTCCCTTTTTTGCGGCATTTTGCCTTCCTGTTTTTGCTCACCCAGAAACGCTGGTGAAAGTAA
AAGATGCTGAAGATCAGTTGGGTGCACGAGTGGGTTACATCGAACTGGATCTCAACAGCGGTAAGATCCT
TGAGAGTTTTCGCCCCGAAGAACGTTTTCCAATGATGAGCACTTTTAAAGTTCTGCTATGTGGCGCGGTA
TTATCCCGTATTGACGCCGGGCAAGAGCAACTCGGTCGCCGCATACACTATTCTCAGAATGACTTGGTTG
AGTACTCACCAGTCACAGAAAAGCATCTTACGGATGGCATGACAGTAAGAGAATTATGCAGTGCTGCCAT
AACCATGAGTGATAACACTGCGGCCAACTTACTTCTGACAACGATCGGAGGACCGAAGGAGCTAACCGCT
TTTTTGCACAACATGGGGGATCATGTAACTCGCCTTGATCGTTGGGAACCGGAGCTGAATGAAGCCATAC
CAAACGACGAGCGTGACACCACGATGCCTGTAGCAATGGCAACAACGTTGCGCAAACTATTAACTGGCGA
ACTACTTACTCTAGCTTCCCGGCAACAATTAATAGACTGGATGGAGGCGGATAAAGTTGCAGGACCACTT
CTGCGCTCGGCCCTTCCGGCTGGCTGGTTTATTGCTGATAAATCTGGAGCCGGTGAGCGTGGGTCTCGCG
GTATCATTGCAGCACTGGGGCCAGATGGTAAGCCCTCCCGTATCGTAGTTATCTACACGACGGGGAGTCA
GGCAACTATGGATGAACGAAATAGACAGATCGCTGAGATAGGTGCCTCACTGATTAAGCATTGGTAACTG
TCAGACCAAGTTTACTCATATATACTTTAGATTGATTTAAAACTTCATTTTTAATTTAAAAGGATCTAGG
TGAAGATCCTTTTTGATAATCTCATGACCAAAATCCCTTAACGTGAGTTTTCGTTCCACTGAGCGTCAGA
CCCCGTAGAAAAGATCAAAGGATCTTCTTGAGATCCTTTTTTTCTGCGCGTAATCTGCTGCTTGCAAACA
AAAAAACCACCGCTACCAGCGGTGGTTTGTTTGCCGGATCAAGAGCTACCAACTCTTTTTCCGAAGGTAA
CTGGCTTCAGCAGAGCGCAGATACCAAATACTGTTCTTCTAGTGTAGCCGTAGTTAGGCCACCACTTCAA
GAACTCTGTAGCACCGCCTACATACCTCGCTCTGCTAATCCTGTTACCAGTGGCTGCTGCCAGTGGCGAT
AAGTCGTGTCTTACCGGGTTGGACTCAAGACGATAGTTACCGGATAAGGCGCAGCGGTCGGGCTGAACGG
GGGGTTCGTGCACACAGCCCAGCTTGGAGCGAACGACCTACACCGAACTGAGATACCTACAGCGTGAGCT
ATGAGAAAGCGCCACGCTTCCCGAAGGGAGAAAGGCGGACAGGTATCCGGTAAGCGGCAGGGTCGGAACA
GGAGAGCGCACGAGGGAGCTTCCAGGGGGAAACGCCTGGTATCTTTATAGTCCTGTCGGGTTTCGCCACC
TCTGACTTGAGCGTCGATTTTTGTGATGCTCGTCAGGGGGGCGGAGCCTATGGAAAAACGCCAGCAACGC
GGCCTTTTTACGGTTCCTGGCCTTTTGCTGGCCTTTTGCTCACATGTTCTTTCCTGCGTTATCCCCTGAT
TCTGTGGATAACCGTATTACCGCCTTTGAGTGAGCTGATACCGCTCGCCGCAGCCGAACGACCGAGCGCA
GCGAGTCAGTGAGCGAGGAAGCGGAAGAGCGCCCAATACGCAAACCGCCTCTCCCCGCGCGTTGGCCGAT
TCATTAATGCAGCTGGCACGACAGGTTTCCCGACTGGAAAGCGGGCAGTGAGCGCAACGCAATTAATGTG
AGTTAGCTCACTCATTAGGCACCCCAGGCTTTACACTTTATGCTTCCGGCTCGTATGTTGTGTGGAATTG
TGAGCGGATAACAATTTCACACAGGAAACAGCTATGACCATGATTACGCCAAGCGCGCAATTAACCCTCA
CTAAAGGGAACAAAAGCTGGAGCTGCAAGC
Features (pLannotate 1.2.2; 31 found; start..end, strand, type, name):
      5..231     +  promoter       RSV promoter: Rous sarcoma virus enhancer/promoter
    232..412     +  LTR            5' LTR (truncated): truncated 5' long terminal repeat (LTR) from HIV-1
    459..584     +  misc_feature   HIV-1 Ψ: packaging signal of human immunodeficiency virus type 1
    568..931     +  CDS            HIV-1 gag (fragment): gag protein from human immunodeficiency virus 1; gag
   1077..1310    +  misc_feature   RRE: The Rev response element (RRE) of HIV-1 allows for Rev-dependent mRNA export from the nucleus to the cytoplasm.
   1687..1713    +  CDS            Rev (fragment): human immunodeficiency virus 1 (HIV-1) Rev protein; rev; enhances nuclear export of unspliced and incompletely spliced viral mRNAs
   1720..1743    +  promoter       SV40 promoter (fragment): SV40 early promoter
   1744..1815    +  promoter       SV40 promoter (fragment): SV40 enhancer and early promoter
   1839..1974    +  rep_origin     SV40 ori: SV40 origin of replication
   2020..2616    +  CDS            PuroR (fragment): puromycin N-acetyltransferase; pac from Streptomyces; confers resistance to puromycin
   2665..2782    +  misc_feature   cPPT/CTS: central polypurine tract and central termination sequence of HIV-1
   2847..2913    +  CDS            small t antigen (fragment): SV40 (simian virus 40) small t antigen
   2920..4098    +  promoter       EF-1α promoter: strong constitutive promoter for human elongation factor EF-1α
   4181..5869    +  CDS            ZMYND11 (fragment) (sequence partly withheld): ZMY11_HUMAN - Also known as BRAM1, BS69 From Homo sapiens (Human).
   5885..5938    +  promoter       U6 promoter (fragment): RNA polymerase III promoter for human U6 snRNA
   5980..6568    +  misc_feature   WPRE: woodchuck hepatitis virus posttranscriptional regulatory element
   6619..6638    +  misc_feature   cPPT/CTS (fragment): central polypurine tract and central termination sequence of HIV-1
   6640..6873    +  LTR            3' LTR (ΔU3): self-inactivating 3' long terminal repeat (LTR) from HIV-1
   6951..7072    +  polyA_signal   SV40 poly(A) signal: SV40 polyadenylation signal
   7112..7247    +  rep_origin     SV40 ori: SV40 origin of replication
   7268..7286    -  promoter       T7 promoter: promoter for bacteriophage T7 RNA polymerase
   7294..7449    +  CDS            lacZα (fragment): LacZα fragment of β-galactosidase; lacZ fragment
   7454..7882    +  rep_origin     f1 ori (sequence partly withheld): f1 bacteriophage origin of replication; arrow indicates direction of (+) strand synthesis
   7935..8039    +  promoter       AmpR promoter: bla
   8040..8900    +  CDS            AmpR: β-lactamase; bla; confers resistance to ampicillin, carbenicillin, and related antibiotics
   9071..9659    +  rep_origin     ori: high-copy-number ColE1/pMB1/pBR322/pUC origin of replication
   9842..9934    +  CDS            lacI (fragment): lac repressor; lacI; The lac repressor binds to the lac operator to inhibit transcription in E. coli. This inhibition can be relieved by adding lactose or isopropyl-β-D-thiogalactopyranoside (IPTG).
   9947..9968    +  protein_bind   CAP binding site: CAP binding activates transcription in the presence of cAMP. E. coli catabolite activator protein
   9983..10013   +  promoter       lac promoter: promoter for the E. coli lac operon
  10021..10037   +  protein_bind   lac operator: The lac repressor binds to the lac operator to inhibit transcription in E. coli. This inhibition can be relieved by adding lactose or isopropyl-β-D-thiogalactopyranoside (IPTG). lac repressor encoded by lacI
  10082..10100   +  promoter       T3 promoter: promoter for bacteriophage T3 RNA polymerase
