[The description below was written by a language model from this plasmid's Addgene catalogue record and pLannotate feature annotations shown in this document.]
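Description:
TFORF2685 is a lentiviral mammalian expression plasmid built on the pLX_TRC317 backbone, carrying the human transcription factor ZMYND11 (also known as BS69 or BRAM1) as a synthesized open reading frame. It belongs to a barcoded transcription factor ORF collection in which each construct carries a unique 24-bp barcode, so that the overexpressed factor can be identified by sequencing in pooled screens. The annotated sequence is about 10.1 kb. In bacteria it is maintained through a high-copy ColE1/pUC-type origin and ampicillin resistance (β-lactamase); an f1 origin and remnants of a lac/lacZα cloning region with T7 and T3 promoters are also present in the backbone. The depositor notes that the plasmid can recombine during propagation.

The viral cassette has a third-generation, self-inactivating layout. An RSV promoter drives a truncated HIV-1 5' LTR, followed by the Ψ packaging signal with a gag fragment, the Rev response element for nuclear export of the genomic RNA, a cPPT/CTS element, and a ΔU3 3' LTR followed by an SV40 polyadenylation signal. Between the LTRs sit two expression units. An SV40 early promoter drives puromycin N-acetyltransferase for selection of transduced cells. A full-length EF-1α promoter drives the ZMYND11 ORF, with a WPRE downstream to enhance transcript stability and expression. The barcode is not annotated in the feature table; a short U6 promoter-like fragment between the ORF and the WPRE is probably residual backbone sequence rather than a functional Pol III unit. The construct is intended for packaging into lentivirus and stable overexpression of ZMYND11 in mammalian cells, for example in directed differentiation screens.
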