Addgene plasmid #142974: TFORF2685
Purpose: Lentiviral vector for overexpressing transcription factor ORFs with unique 24-bp barcodes. Barcodes facilitate identification of transcription factors in pooled screens.
Depositing lab: Feng Zhang. Depositing organization: Broad Institute. Publication: A transcription factor atlas of directed differentiation. Joung J, Ma S, Tay T, Geiger-Schuller KR, Kirchgatterer PC, Verdine VK, Guo B, Arias-Garcia MA, Allen WE, Singh A, Kuksenko O, Abudayyeh OO, Gootenberg JS, Fu Z, Macrae RK, Buenrostro JD, Regev A, Zhang F. Cell. 2023 Jan 5;186(1):209-229.e26. doi: 10.1016/j.cell.2022.11.026. PubMed 36608654.
Backbone
  Vector backbone: pLX_TRC317
  Backbone manufacturer: Broad Institute Genetic Perturbation Platform
  Backbone size w/o insert (bp): 8264
  Vector type: Mammalian Expression, Lentiviral
  Selectable markers: Puromycin
Growth in bacteria
  Bacterial resistance: Ampicillin, 100 μg/mL
  Growth temperature: 37°C
  Growth strain: NEB Stable
  Copy number: High Copy
Gene/Insert
  Gene/Insert name: ZMYND11
  Species: H. sapiens (human)
  Insert size (bp): 1859
  Entrez Gene: ZMYND11 (a.k.a. BRAM1, BS69, MRD30)
  Promoter: EF1a
  Cloning method: Unknown
  Sequencing primers: 5′ GGGTGGAGACTGAAGTTAGGCCAG; 3′ CACATAGCGTAAAAGGAGCAACATAG
Terms and licenses: Academic/Nonprofit Terms; Industry Terms: Not Available to Industry
Depositor comments: XM_017015591,ENST00000381584,ENST00000627286 . The transcription factor ORF portion of this plasmid was synthesized by Genewiz. Please test multiple small colonies in case of plasmid recombination. To make this collection available in a timely manner, a portion of this collection was not fully sequenced by Addgene. If an Addgene verified full plasmid sequence is not available, please contact us prior to placing an order to request the full sequence.
How to cite: TFORF2685 was a gift from Feng Zhang (Addgene plasmid # 142974 ; http://n2t.net/addgene:142974 ; RRID:Addgene_142974)
