>Addgene plasmid #142974 | TFORF2685 | depositor partial sequence | sequence record 281060 | Insert
ACCGCCACCATGGTGATTTTTACATCATTACACAGATATGTCATTTTCATTAGTTGTATCATTGTTATAA
ACTGGTATATGTCTCGAGTCCACGGTATGCACCCTAAAGAGACCACCCGTCAGCTGAGCTTAGCTGTGAA
AGATGGTCTTATTGTCGAAACTCTAACAGTGGGCTGCAAAGGTTCAAAAGCTGGTATTGAACAAGAAGGA
TATTGGTTGCCAGGA
[186 nt withheld, positions 226-411]
AATACAAACAAACAGGAGATGGGCACATACCTCAGATTCATTGTCTCCCGCATGAAGGAGAGGGCTATAG
ATCTTAATAAAAAGGGGAAGGACAATAAACACCCGATGTACAGGAGGCTGGTGCACTCAGCTGTGGACGT
TCCCACCATTCAAGAGAAAGTGAATGAAGGGAAATACCGAAGTTATGAAGAGTTCAAAGCTGATGCCCAA
TTGCTTCTCCACAATACCGTGATTTTCTATGGAGCAGACAGTGAGCAAGCTGACATTGCGAGGATGCTAT
ATAAAGACACATGTCATGAGCTGGATGAACTGCAGCTTTGCAAGAATTGCTTTTACTTGTCAAATGCTCG
TCCTGACAACTGGTTCTGTTATCCTTGTATACCTAATCATGAGCTGGTTTGGGCTAAAATGAAAGGTTTT
GGGTTTTGGCCAGCCAAAGTCATGCAGAAAGAAGACAATCAAGTCGACGTTCGCTTCTTTGGCCACCACC
ACCAGAGGGCCTGGATTCCTTCTGAAAACATTCAAGATATCACAGTCAACATTCATCGGCTGCACGTGAA
GCGCAGTATGGGTTGGAAAAAGGCCTGTGATGAGCTGGAGCTGCATCAGCGTTTCCTACGAGAAGGGAGA
TTTTGGAAATCTAAGAATGAGGACCGAGGTGAGGAAGAGGCAGAATCCAGTATCTCCTCCACCAGTAATG
AGCAGCTAAAGGTCACTCAAGAACCAAGAGCAAAGAAAGGACGACGTAATCAAAGTGTGGAGCCCAAAAA
GGAAGAACCAGAGCCTGAAACAGAAGCAGTAAGTTCTAGCCAGGAAATACCCACGATGCCTCAGCCCATC
GAAAAAGTCTCCGTGTCAACTCAGACAAAGAAGTTAAGTGCCTCTTCACCAAGAATGCTGCATCGGAGCA
CCCAGACCACAAACGACGGCGTGTGTCAGAGCATGTGCCATGACAAATACACCAAGATCTTCAATGACTT
CAAAGAC
[366 nt withheld, positions 1399-1764]
TAGTAATGAACTAGTCCGTAACTTGAAAGTATTTCGATTTCTTGGCTTTATATATCTTGTGGAAAGGACG
AAATCTCTCTAGCGTAAGCTTTCTC
