>Addgene plasmid #142974 | TFORF2685 | depositor partial sequence | sequence record 281061 | Barcode
AATCTCTCTAGCGTAAGCTTTCTC
